>Addgene plasmid #162584 | pFastBac1_GI.1_Q141V-P221L | addgene full sequence | sequence record 321914 | Addgene NGS Result
ATCATGGAGATAATTAAAATGATAACCATCTCGCAAATAAATAAGTATTTTACTGTTTTCGTAACAGTTT
TGTAATAAAAAAACCTATAAATATTCCGGATTATTCATACCGTCCCACCATCGGGCGCGGATCCATGATG
ATGGCTTCAAAGGACGCTACTTCTTCTGTGGACGGTGCTTCTGGAGCTGGTCAGCTGGTCCCAGAGGTGA
ACGCTTCCGACCCACTGGCCATGGACCCTGTGGCTGGCTCTTCAACCGCTGTGGCCACTGCTGGACAGGT
CAACCCCATCGACCCATGGATCATCAACAACTTCGTGCAGGCCCCTCAGGGCGAGTTCACTATCTCACCC
AACAACACCCCAGGTGACGTCCTGTTCGACCTGTCCCTGGGCCCTCACCTGAACCCCTTCCTGCTGCACC
TGAGCCAGATGTACAACGGCTGGGTCGGAAACATGAGGGTGAGAATCATGCTGGCCGGTAACGCTTTCAC
CGCCGGCAAGATCATCGTCTCATGCATCCCTCCCGGCTTCGGTTCCCACAACCTGACTATCGCCGTGGCT
ACCCTGTTCCCACACGTCATCGCTGACGTGAGGACTCTGGACCCAATCGAGGTGCCTCTGGAAGACGTCA
GAAACGTGCTGTTCCACAACAACGACAGGAACCAGCAGACCATGAGACTGGTCTGCATGCTGTACACCCC
TCTGAGGACTGGTGGCGGAACTGGAGACAGCTTCGTGGTCGCCGGTCGTGTGATGACTTGCCCATCTCCT
GACTTCAACTTCCTGTTCCTGGTCCTGCCTACCGTGGAGCAGAAGACTAGGCCATTCACCCTGCCTAACC
TGCCCCTGTCCAGCCTGTCCAACAGCAGAGCTCCCCTGCCAATCTCTTCAATGGGCATCAGCCCTGACAA
CGTCCAGTCTGTGCAGTTCCAGAACGGACGCTGCACTCTGGACGGACGTCTGGTCGGTACCACTCCCGTG
TCTCTGTCACACGTCGCCAAGATCAGGGGCACTTCCAACGGAACCGTGATCAACCTGACTGAGCTGGACG
GTACCCCATTCCACCCTTTCGAAGGCCCTGCTCCCATCGGATTCCCTGACCTGGGTGGCTGCGACTGGCA
CATCAACATGACTCAGTTCGGCCACTCCAGCCAGACCCAGTACGACGTGGACACCACTCCCGACACCTTC
GTCCCACACCTGGGTAGCATCCAGGCCAACGGTATCGGCTCTGGAAACTACGTGGGCGTCCTGTCTTGGA
TCTCACCCCCATCCCACCCATCCGGAAGCCAGGTGGACCTGTGGAAGATCCCTAACTACGGTTCTTCAAT
CACCGAGGCTACTCACCTGGCCCCCTCTGTCTACCCTCCCGGTTTCGGCGAAGTGCTGGTCTTCTTCATG
AGCAAGATGCCAGGACCTGGTGCTTACAACCTGCCCTGCCTGCTGCCACAGGAGTACATCTCACACCTCG
CTTCTGAGCAGGCTCCAACTGTGGGTGAAGCTGCCCTGCTGCACTACGTCGACCCAGACACCGGTCGCAA
CCTGGGCGAGTTCAAGGCCTACCCTGACGGATTCCTGACTTGCGTGCCCAACGGAGCTTCCAGCGGTCCT
CAGCAGCTGCCCATCAACGGAGTGTTCGTCTTCGTGAGCTGGGTGTCTCGTTTCTACCAGCTGAAGCCTG
TCGGTACTGCTTCTTCAGCTAGGGGTAGGCTGGGCCTGCGCCGTTGATGAGAATTCAAAGGCCTACGTCG
ACGAGCTCACTAGTCGCGGCCGCTTTCGAATCTAGAGCCTGCAGTCTCGAGGCATGCGGTACCAAGCTTG
TCGAGAAGTACTAGAGGATCATAATCAGCCATACCACATTTGTAGAGGTTTTACTTGCTTTAAAAAACCT
CCCACACCTCCCCCTGAACCTGAAACATAAAATGAATGCAATTGTTGTTGTTAACTTGTTTATTGCAGCT
TATAATGGTTACAAATAAAGCAATAGCATCACAAATTTCACAAATAAAGCATTTTTTTCACTGCATTCTA
GTTGTGGTTTGTCCAAACTCATCAATGTATCTTATCATGTCTGGATCTGATCACTGCTTGAGCCTAGGAG
ATCCGAACCAGATAAGTGAAATCTAGTTCCAAACTATTTTGTCATTTTTAATTTTCGTATTAGCTTACGA
CGCTACACCCAGTTCCCATCTATTTTGTCACTCTTCCCTAAATAATCCTTAAAAACTCCATTTCCACCCC
TCCCAGTTCCCAACTATTTTGTCCGCCCACAGCGGGGCATTTTTCTTCCTGTTATGTTTTTAATCAAACA
TCCTGCCAACTCCATGTGACAAACCGTCATCTTCGGCTACTTTTTCTCTGTCACAGAATGAAAATTTTTC
TGTCATCTCTTCGTTATTAATGTTTGTAATTGACTGAATATCAACGCTTATTTGCAGCCTGAATGGCGAA
TGGG
[124 nt withheld, positions 2455-2578]
C
[91 nt withheld, positions 2580-2670]
A
[49 nt withheld, positions 2672-2720]
CCTTTGACGTTGGAGTCCACGTTCTT
[37 nt withheld, positions 2747-2783]
ACCCTATCTCGGTCTATTCTTTTGATTTATAAGGGATTTTGCCGATTTCGGCCTATTGGTTAAAAAATGA
GCTGATTTAACAAAAATTTAACGCGAATTTTAACAAAATATTAACGCTTACAATTTAGGTGGCACTTTTC
GGGGAAATGTGCGCGGAACCCCTATTTGTTTATTTTTCTAAATACATTCAAATATGTATCCGCTCATGAG
ACAATAACCCTGATAAATGCTTCAATAATATTGAAAAAGGAAGAGTATGAGTATTCAACATTTCCGTGTC
GCCCTTATTCCCTTTTTTGCGGCATTTTGCCTTCCTGTTTTTGCTCACCCAGAAACGCTGGTGAAAGTAA
AAGATGCTGAAGATCAGTTGGGTGCACGAGTGGGTTACATCGAACTGGATCTCAACAGCGGTAAGATCCT
TGAGAGTTTTCGCCCCGAAGAACGTTTTCCAATGATGAGCACTTTTAAAGTTCTGCTATGTGGCGCGGTA
TTATCCCGTATTGACGCCGGGCAAGAGCAACTCGGTCGCCGCATACACTATTCTCAGAATGACTTGGTTG
AGTACTCACCAGTCACAGAAAAGCATCTTACGGATGGCATGACAGTAAGAGAATTATGCAGTGCTGCCAT
AACCATGAGTGATAACACTGCGGCCAACTTACTTCTGACAACGATCGGAGGACCGAAGGAGCTAACCGCT
TTTTTGCACAACATGGGGGATCATGTAACTCGCCTTGATCGTTGGGAACCGGAGCTGAATGAAGCCATAC
CAAACGACGAGCGTGACACCACGATGCCTGTAGCAATGGCAACAACGTTGCGCAAACTATTAACTGGCGA
ACTACTTACTCTAGCTTCCCGGCAACAATTAATAGACTGGATGGAGGCGGATAAAGTTGCAGGACCACTT
CTGCGCTCGGCCCTTCCGGCTGGCTGGTTTATTGCTGATAAATCTGGAGCCGGTGAGCGTGGGTCTCGCG
GTATCATTGCAGCACTGGGGCCAGATGGTAAGCCCTCCCGTATCGTAGTTATCTACACGACGGGGAGTCA
GGCAACTATGGATGAACGAAATAGACAGATCGCTGAGATAGGTGCCTCACTGATTAAGCATTGGTAACTG
TCAGACCAAGTTTACTCATATATACTTTAGATTGATTTAAAACTTCATTTTTAATTTAAAAGGATCTAGG
TGAAGATCCTTTTTGATAATCTCATGACCAAAATCCCTTAACGTGAGTTTTCGTTCCACTGAGCGTCAGA
CCCCGTAGAAAAGATCAAAGGATCTTCTTGAGATCCTTTTTTTCTGCGCGTAATCTGCTGCTTGCAAACA
AAAAAACCACCGCTACCAGCGGTGGTTTGTTTGCCGGATCAAGAGCTACCAACTCTTTTTCCGAAGGTAA
CTGGCTTCAGCAGAGCGCAGATACCAAATACTGTTCTTCTAGTGTAGCCGTAGTTAGGCCACCACTTCAA
GAACTCTGTAGCACCGCCTACATACCTCGCTCTGCTAATCCTGTTACCAGTGGCTGCTGCCAGTGGCGAT
AAGTCGTGTCTTACCGGGTTGGACTCAAGACGATAGTTACCGGATAAGGCGCAGCGGTCGGGCTGAACGG
GGGGTTCGTGCACACAGCCCAGCTTGGAGCGAACGACCTACACCGAACTGAGATACCTACAGCGTGAGCT
ATGAGAAAGCGCCACGCTTCCCGAAGGGAGAAAGGCGGACAGGTATCCGGTAAGCGGCAGGGTCGGAACA
GGAGAGCGCACGAGGGAGCTTCCAGGGGGAAACGCCTGGTATCTTTATAGTCCTGTCGGGTTTCGCCACC
TCTGACTTGAGCGTCGATTTTTGTGATGCTCGTCAGGGGGGCGGAGCCTATGGAAAAACGCCAGCAACGC
GGCCTTTTTACGGTTCCTGGCCTTTTGCTGGCCTTTTGCTCACATGTTCTTTCCTGCGTTATCCCCTGAT
TCTGTGGATAACCGTATTACCGCCTTTGAGTGAGCTGATACCGCTCGCCGCAGCCGAACGACCGAGCGCA
GCGAGTCAGTGAGCGAGGAAGCGGAAGAGCGCCTGATGCGGTATTTTCTCCTTACGCATCTGTGCGGTAT
TTCACACCGCATAGACCAGCCGCGTAACCTGGCAAAATCGGTTACGGTTGAGTAATAAATGGATGCCCTG
CGTAAGCGGGTGTGGGCGGACAATAAAGTCTTAAACTGAACAAAATAGATCTAAACTATGACAATAAAGT
CTTAAACTAGACAGAATAGTTGTAAACTGAAATCAGTCCAGTTATGCTGTGAAAAAGCATACTGGACTTT
TGTTATGGCTAAAGCAAACTCTTCATTTTCTGAAGTGCAAATTGCCCGTCGTATTAAAGAGGGGCGTGGC
CAAGGGCATGGTAAAGACTATATTCGCGGCGTTGTGACAATTTACCGAACAACTCCGCGGCCGGGAAGCC
GATCTCGGCTTGAACGAATTGTTAGGTGGCGGTACTTGGGTCGATATCAAAGTGCATCACTTCTTCCCGT
ATGCCCAACTTTGTATAGAGAGCCACTGCGGGATCGTCACCGTAATCTGCTTGCACGTAGATCACATAAG
CACCAAGCGCGTTGGCCTCATGCTTGAGGAGATTGATGAGCGCGGTGGCAATGCCCTGCCTCCGGTGCTC
GCCGGAGACTGCGAGATCATAGATATAGATCTCACTACGCGGCTGCTCAAACTTGGGCAGAACGTAAGCC
GCGAGAGCGCCAACAACCGCTTCTTGGTCGAAGGCAGCAAGCGCGATGAATGTCTTACTACGGAGCAAGT
TCCCGAGGTAATCGGAGTCCGGCTGATGTTGGGAGTAGGTGGCTACGTCTCCGAACTCACGACCGAAAAG
ATCAAGAGCAGCCCGCATGGATTTGACTTGGTCAGGGCCGAGCCTACATGTGCGAATGATGCCCATACTT
GAGCCACCTAACTTTGTTTTAGGGCGACTGCCCTGCTGCGTAACATCGTTGCTGCTGCGTAACATCGTTG
CTGCTCCATAACATCAAACATCGACCCACGGCGTAACGCGCTTGCTGCTTGGATGCCCGAGGCATAGACT
GTACAAAAAAACAGTCATAACAAGCCATGAAAACCGCCACTGCGCCGTTACCACCGCTGCGTTCGGTCAA
GGTTCTGGACCAGTTGCGTGAGCGCATACGCTACTTGCATTACAGTTTACGAACCGAACAGGCTTATGTC
AACTGGGTTCGTGCCTTCATCCGTTTCCACGGTGTGCGTCACCCGGCAACCTTGGGCAGCAGCGAAGTCG
AGGCATTTCTGTCCTGGCTGGCGAACGAGCGCAAGGTTTCGGTCTCCACGCATCGTCAGGCATTGGCGGC
CTTGCTGTTCTTCTACGGCAAGGTGCTGTGCACGGATCTGCCCTGGCTTCAGGAGATCGGAAGACCTCGG
CCGTCGCGGCGCTTGCCGGTGGTGCTGACCCCGGATGAAGTGGTTCGCATCCTCGGTTTTCTGGAAGGCG
AGCATCGTTTGTTCGCCCAGGACTCTAGCTATAGTTCTAGTGGTTGGCTACGTATACTCCGGAATATTAA
TAG
Features (pLannotate 1.2.2; 15 found; start..end, strand, type, name):
      1..92      +  promoter       polyhedrin promoter: polh from Autographa californica; promoter for the baculovirus polyhedrin gene
    135..1724    +  CDS            CAPSD_NVN68: Experimental evidence at protein level: Swiss-Prot protein existence level 1. Soluble capsid protein may play a role in viral immunoevasion. From Norwalk virus (strain GI/Human/United States/Norwalk/1968) (Hu/NV/NV/1968/US).
   1837..1920    +  CDS            large T antigen (fragment): large T antigen from SV40 (simian virus 40)
   1943..2077    +  polyA_signal   SV40 poly(A) signal: SV40 polyadenylation signal
   2106..2271    -  mobile_element Tn7L: mini-Tn7 element (left end of the Tn7 transposon) Tn7
   2434..2450    +  CDS            lacZα (fragment): LacZα fragment of β-galactosidase; lacZ fragment
   2455..2909    +  rep_origin     f1 ori (sequence partly withheld): f1 bacteriophage origin of replication; arrow indicates direction of (+) strand synthesis
   2935..3039    +  promoter       AmpR promoter: bla
   3040..3900    +  CDS            AmpR: β-lactamase; bla; confers resistance to ampicillin, carbenicillin, and related antibiotics
   4071..4659    +  rep_origin     ori: high-copy-number ColE1/pMB1/pBR322/pUC origin of replication
   4845..4896    -  misc_feature   bom (fragment): basis of mobility region from pBR322
   4964..5188    -  mobile_element Tn7R: mini-Tn7 element (right end of the Tn7 transposon) Tn7
   5255..5788    -  CDS            GmR: gentamycin acetyltransferase; aacC1; confers resistance to gentamycin
   5977..6005    -  promoter       Pc promoter: intI1 (promoter lies within the coding sequence); class 1 integron promoter
   5983..6330    -  CDS            YPR2_ECOLX (fragment): Protein predicted: Swiss-Prot protein existence level 4. From Escherichia coli.
