[The description below was written by a language model from this plasmid's Addgene catalogue record and pLannotate feature annotations shown in this document.]
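Description:
pFastBac1_GI.1_Q141V-P221L is a baculovirus donor (transfer) plasmid built on the commercial pFastBac1 backbone and intended for protein production in Sf9 insect cells. In E. coli it replicates from a high-copy ColE1/pUC-type origin and is selected with ampicillin through the β-lactamase gene; an f1 phage origin is also present. The catalogue lists a total size of 6,379 bp, while the sequenced record that was annotated is 6,356 nt, a small discrepancy that the record does not explain.

The payload is a 1,590 bp open reading frame encoding VP1, the major capsid protein of human norovirus GI.1 (Norwalk virus), carrying two substitutions: glutamine 141 to valine and proline 221 to leucine. It sits directly downstream of the Autographa californica polyhedrin promoter, a very strong, very late baculoviral promoter, and is followed by an SV40 polyadenylation signal. No epitope or purification tags are annotated. The expression cassette, together with a gentamicin acetyltransferase gene driven by the integron Pc promoter, is flanked by the Tn7L and Tn7R ends of a mini-Tn7 element. This arrangement allows site-specific transposition of the cassette and gentamicin marker into a baculovirus shuttle genome (bacmid) maintained in suitable E. coli strains, and the resulting recombinant bacmid is then used to generate baculovirus for infecting insect cells.

Norovirus VP1 expressed in this way typically self-assembles into virus-like particles. The associated publication concerns stabilisation of GI.1 virus-like particles to focus immune responses on blockade epitopes, so this mutant is presumably one of the engineered capsid variants from that vaccine-design work, although the record does not state the specific role of these two substitutions.
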