Addgene plasmid #162584: pFastBac1_GI.1_Q141V-P221L
Purpose: Expresses norovirus GI.1 VP1 protein with mutations Q141V-P221L in Sf9 insect cells
Depositing lab: Peter Kwong. Depositing organization: National Institute of Allergy and Infectious Diseases (NIAID). Publication: Disulfide stabilization of human norovirus GI.1 virus-like particles focuses immune response toward blockade epitopes. Verardi R, Lindesmith LC, Tsybovsky Y, Gorman J, Chuang GY, Edwards CE, Brewer-Jensen PD, Mallory ML, Ou L, Schon A, Shi W, Tully ES, Georgiou G, Baric RS, Kwong PD. NPJ Vaccines. 2020 Dec 14;5(1):110. doi: 10.1038/s41541-020-00260-w. PubMed 33318483.
Backbone
  Vector backbone: pFastBac1
  Backbone manufacturer: ThermoFisher
  Backbone size w/o insert (bp): 4776
  Total vector size (bp): 6379
  Vector type: Insect Expression
  Selectable markers: Gentamicin
Growth in bacteria
  Bacterial resistance: Ampicillin, 100 μg/mL
  Growth temperature: 37°C
  Growth strain: DH5alpha
  Copy number: Unknown
Gene/Insert
  Gene/Insert name: VP1 protein from human norovirus GI.1 (alt name: 58 kd capsid protein [Norwalk virus])
  Species: Norovirus
  Insert size (bp): 1590
  Mutation: Glutamine 141 changed to Valine and Proline 221 changed to Leucine
  Promoter: polyhedrin
  Cloning method: Unknown
  Sequencing primers: 5′ GGATTATTCATACCGTCCCA
Terms and licenses: Academic/Nonprofit Terms; Industry Terms: Not Available to Industry
How to cite: pFastBac1_GI.1_Q141V-P221L was a gift from Peter Kwong (Addgene plasmid # 162584 ; http://n2t.net/addgene:162584 ; RRID:Addgene_162584)
