>Addgene plasmid #162584 | pFastBac1_GI.1_Q141V-P221L | depositor partial sequence | sequence record 315233 | Amino acid region 7-312
GACGCTACTTCTTCTGTGGACGGTGCTTCTGGAGCTGGTCAGCTGGTCCCAGAGGTGAACGCTTCCGACC
CACTGGCCATGGACCCTGTGGCTGGCTCTTCAACCGCTGTGGCCACTGCTGGACAGGTCAACCCCATCGA
CCCATGGATCATCAACAACTTCGTGCAGGCCCCTCAGGGCGAGTTCACTATCTCACCCAACAACACCCCA
GGTGACGTCCTGTTCGACCTGTCCCTGGGCCCTCACCTGAACCCCTTCCTGCTGCACCTGAGCCAGATGT
ACAACGGCTGGGTCGGAAACATGAGGGTGAGAATCATGCTGGCCGGTAACGCTTTCACCGCCGGCAAGAT
CATCGTCTCATGCATCCCTCCCGGCTTCGGTTCCCACAACCTGACTATCGCCGTGGCTACCCTGTTCCCA
CACGTCATCGCTGACGTGAGGACTCTGGACCCAATCGAGGTGCCTCTGGAAGACGTCAGAAACGTGCTGT
TCCACAACAACGACAGGAACCAGCAGACCATGAGACTGGTCTGCATGCTGTACACCCCTCTGAGGACTGG
TGGCGGAACTGGAGACAGCTTCGTGGTCGCCGGTCGTGTGATGACTTGCCCATCTCCTGACTTCAACTTC
CTGTTCCTGGTCCTGCCTACCGTGGAGCAGAAGACTAGGCCATTCACCCTGCCTAACCTGCCCCTGTCCA
GCCTGTCCAACAGCAGAGCTCCCCTGCCAATCTCTTCAATGGGCATCAGCCCTGACAACGTCCAGTCTGT
GCAGTTCCAGAACGGACGCTGCACTCTGGACGGACGTCTGGTCGGTACCACTCCCGTGTCTCTGTCACAC
GTCGCCAAGATCAGGGGCACTTCCAACGGAACCGTGATCAACCTGACTGAGCTGGACGGTACCCCATTCC
ACCCTTTC
